Addgene plasmid #50960: pBBRBB-Ppuf1-1200-DsRed
Purpose: Expressed DsRed using the Ppuf1-1200 promoter segment, for use in R. sphaeroides
Depositing lab: Claudia Schmidt-dannert. Depositing organization: University of Minnesota. Publication: BioBrick compatible vector system for protein expression in Rhodobacter sphaeroides. Tikh IB, Held M, Schmidt-Dannert C. Appl Microbiol Biotechnol. 2014 Feb 9. 10.1007/s00253-014-5527-8 PubMed 24509770.
Backbone
  Vector backbone: pBBRBB
  Backbone size w/o insert (bp): 5000
  Total vector size (bp): 5700
  Vector type: Synthetic Biology
Growth in bacteria
  Bacterial resistance: Kanamycin, 50 μg/mL
  Growth temperature: 37°C
  Growth strain: JM109
  Copy number: Low Copy
Gene/Insert
  Gene/Insert name: DsRed
  Promoter: Ppuf1-1200
  Cloning method: Restriction Enzyme; 5′ cloning site BglII (not destroyed); 3′ cloning site NotI (not destroyed)
  Sequencing primers: 5′ CATCCTGAACTTATCTAGACC; 3′ GCAGGTCCTGAAGTTAACTAG
Terms and licenses: Academic/Nonprofit Terms; Industry Terms: Not Available to Industry
How to cite: pBBRBB-Ppuf1-1200-DsRed was a gift from Claudia Schmidt-dannert (Addgene plasmid # 50960 ; http://n2t.net/addgene:50960 ; RRID:Addgene_50960)
