[The description below was written by a language model from this plasmid's Addgene catalogue record and pLannotate feature annotations shown in this document.]
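Description:
pBBRBB-Ppuf1-1200-DsRed is a BioBrick-compatible, broad-host-range expression plasmid built on the pBBRBB backbone and intended for protein expression in the purple photosynthetic bacterium Rhodobacter sphaeroides. It replicates through the pBBR1 oriV together with its cognate pBBR1 Rep protein, a system derived from Bordetella bronchiseptica that functions in many Gram-negative hosts, so the plasmid can be maintained at low copy in E. coli for cloning and then moved into R. sphaeroides. Selection is by kanamycin, conferred by the neo (nptII) gene. The short flanking matches to Tn5 transposase and ble appear to be remnants of the Tn5-derived resistance cassette rather than functional genes. The catalogue lists a total size of about 5.7 kb, while the depositor's full sequence is 5,869 nt.

The payload is a DsRed reporter, annotated as the noncytotoxic tetrameric variant DsRed-Express2, followed by a His tag annotated a short distance downstream, apparently at the C-terminus. It sits between retained BglII and NotI sites, so the reporter could be exchanged for another coding sequence. Expression is driven by the Ppuf1-1200 promoter segment. In the circular map, the region immediately upstream of DsRed is annotated as a bchZ fragment, pufQ and pufK, which is consistent with a roughly 1.2 kb stretch of native sequence from upstream of the puf operon, the locus encoding light-harvesting and reaction-centre components. The record does not describe the regulatory behaviour of this segment. The construct serves as a fluorescent readout of this promoter fragment's activity and as a template for puf-driven expression in R. sphaeroides.
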