Features (pLannotate 1.2.2; 11 found; start..end, strand, type, name):
      6..683     +  CDS            DsRed-Express2: noncytotoxic tetrameric variant of DsRed fluorescent protein (Strack et al., 2008) mammalian codon-optimized
    698..715     +  CDS            7xHis (fragment): 6xHis affinity tag
    719..755     -  misc_feature   bom (fragment): basis of mobility region from pBR322
    833..1495    -  CDS            pBBR1 Rep: replication protein for the broad-host-range plasmid pBBR1 from Bordetella bronchiseptica
   1496..2265    -  rep_origin     pBBR1 oriV: replication origin of the broad-host-range plasmid pBBR1 from Bordetella bronchiseptica; requires the pBBR1 Rep protein for replication
   3429..3713    +  CDS            tnpA (fragment): TN5P_ECOLX - Also known as tnp. Experimental evidence at protein level: Swiss-Prot protein existence level 1. Mediates transposition of transposon Tn5 by a 'cut and paste' mechanism. First, the monomeric transposase binds the 19 bp inverted DNA repeats flanking the transposon. Then, dimerization of the DNA- bound transposase creates a synaptic DNA complex. After nicking of the first DNA strand, excision of the transposon proceeds through a series of intermediates. The transposase then mediates the insertion of the transposon at a new site by strand transfer. The activity of the wild- type tran
   3745..4536    +  CDS            neo: KKA2_KLEPN - Also known as kan, nptII. Experimental evidence at protein level: Swiss-Prot protein existence level 1. Resistance to kanamycin, neomycin, paromomycin, ribostamycin, butirosin and gentamicin B. From Klebsiella pneumoniae.
   4560..4631    +  CDS            ble (fragment): BLE_KLEPN - Experimental evidence at protein level: Swiss-Prot protein existence level 1. Binding protein with a strong affinity to the bleomycin family of antibiotics. Binds to CL990; an antimitotic-antibiotic compound. From Klebsiella pneumoniae.
   4663..5502    +  CDS            bchZ (fragment): BCHZ_RHOCB - Experimental evidence at protein level: Swiss-Prot protein existence level 1. Converts chlorophylls (Chl) into bacteriochlorophylls (BChl) by reducing ring B of the tetrapyrrole. From Rhodobacter capsulatus (strain ATCC BAA-309 / NBRC 16581 / SB1003).
   5505..5735    +  CDS            pufQ: PUFQ_RHOS4 - Protein inferred from homology: Swiss-Prot protein existence level 3. Required for bacteriochlorophyll biosynthesis. Directly involved in the assembly of both the B875 and B800-850 pigment-protein complexes. From Rhodobacter sphaeroides (strain ATCC 17023 / DSM 158 / JCM 6121 / NBRC 12203 / NCIMB 8253 / ATH 2.4.1.) (Cereibacter sphaeroides).
   5805..5864    +  CDS            pufK: PUFK_RHOS4 - Protein predicted: Swiss-Prot protein existence level 4. Involved in the transcriptional regulation of pufB. From Rhodobacter sphaeroides (strain ATCC 17023 / DSM 158 / JCM 6121 / NBRC 12203 / NCIMB 8253 / ATH 2.4.1.) (Cereibacter sphaeroides).
>Addgene plasmid #50960 | pBBRBB-Ppuf1-1200-DsRed | depositor full sequence | sequence record 76836 | pBBRBB-Ppuf1-1200-DsRed sequence 5869 bps
GATCTATGGATAGCACTGAGAACGTCATCAAGCCCTTCATGCGCTTCAAGGTGCACATGGAGGGCTCCGT
GAACGGCCACGAGTTCGAGATCGAGGGCGAGGGCGAGGGCAAGCCCTACGAGGGCACCCAGACCGCCAAG
CTGCAGGTGACCAAGGGCGGCCCCCTGCCCTTCGCCTGGGACATCCTGTCCCCCCAGTTCCAGTACGGCT
CCAAGGTGTACGTGAAGCACCCCGCCGACATCCCCGACTACAAGAAGCTGTCCTTCCCCGAGGGCTTCAA
GTGGGAGCGCGTGATGAACTTCGAGGACGGCGGCGTGGTGACCGTGACCCAGGACTCCTCCCTGCAGGAC
GGCACCTTCATCTACCACGTGAAGTTCATCGGCGTGAACTTCCCCTCCGACGGCCCCGTAATGCAGAAGA
AGACTCTGGGCTGGGAGCCCTCCACCGAGCGCCTGTACCCCCGCGACGGCGTGCTGAAGGGCGAGATCCA
CAAGGCGCTGAAGCTGAAGGGCGGCGGCCACTACCTGGTGGAGTTCAAGTCAATCTACATGGCCAAGAAG
CCCGTGAAGCTGCCCGGCTACTACTACGTGGACTCCAAGCTGGACATCACCTCCCACAACGAGGACTACA
CCGTGGTGGAGCAGTACGAGCGCGCCGAGGCCCGCCACCACCTGTTCCAGTAGGCGGCCGCCTCGAGCAT
CACCATCACCATCACTGATTCTCCTTACGCATCTGTGCGGTATTTCACACCGCATGTACTAGTTAACTTC
AGGACCTGCAGTCTAGTATAGTCTGGAACAGCGCACTTACGGGTTGCTGCGCAACCCAAGTGCTACCGGC
GCGGCAGCGTGACCCGTGTCGGCGGCTCCAACGGCTCGCCATCGTCCAGAAAACACGGCTCATCGGGCAT
CGGCAGGCGCTGCTGCCCGCGCCGTTCCCATTCCTCCGTTTCGGTCAAGGCTGGCAGGTCTGGTTCCATG
CCCGGAATGCCGGGCTGGCTGGGCGGCTCCTCGCCGGGGCCGGTCGGTAGTTGCTGCTCGCCCGGATACA
GGGTCGGGATGCGGCGCAGGTCGCCATGCCCCAACAGCGATTCGTCCTGGTCGTCGTGATCAACCACCAC
GGCGGCACTGAACACCGACAGGCGCAACTGGTCGCGGGGCTGGCCCCACGCCACGCGGTCATTGACCACG
TAGGCCGACACGGTGCCGGGGCCGTTGAGCTTCACGACGGAGATCCAGCGCTCGGCCACCAAGTCCTTGA
CTGCGTATTGGACCGTCCGCAAAGAACGTCCGATGAGCTTGGAAAGTGTCTTCTGGCTGACCACCACGGC
GTTCTGGTGGCCCATCTGCGCCACGAGGTGATGCAGCAGCATTGCCGCCGTGGGTTTCCTCGCAATAAGC
CCGGCCCACGCCTCATGCGCTTTGCGTTCCGTTTGCACCCAGTGACCGGGCTTGTTCTTGGCTTGAATGC
CGATTTCTCTGGACTGCGTGGCCATGCTTATCTCCATGCGGTAGGGTGCCGCACGGTTGCGGCACCATGC
GCAATCAGCTGCAACTTTTCGGCAGCGCGACAACAATTATGCGTTGCGTAAAAGTGGCAGTCAATTACAG
ATTTTCTTTAACCTACGCAATGAGCTATTGCGGGGGGTGCCGCAATGAGCTGTTGCGTACCCCCCTTTTT
TAAGTTGTTGATTTTTAAGTCTTTCGCATTTCGCCCTATATCTAGTTCTTTGGTGCCCAAAGAAGGGCAC
CCCTGCGGGGTTCCCCCACGCCTTCGGCGCGGCTCCCCCTCCGGCAAAAAGTGGCCCCTCCGGGGCTTGT
TGATCGACTGCGCGGCCTTCGGCCTTGCCCAAGGTGGCGCTGCCCCCTTGGAACCCCCGCACTCGCCGCC
GTGAGGCTCGGGGGGCAGGCGGGCGGGCTTCGCCTTCGACTGCCCCCACTCGCATAGGCTTGGGTCGTTC
CAGGCGCGTCAAGGCCAAGCCGCTGCGCGGTCGCTGCGCGAGCCTTGACCCGCCTTCCACTTGGTGTCCA
ACCGGCAAGCGAAGCGCGCAGGCCGCAGGCCGGAGGCTTTTCCCCAGAGAAAATTAAAAAAATTGATGGG
GCAAGGCCGCAGGCCGCGCAGTTGGAGCCGGTGGGTATGTGGTCGAAGGCTGGGTAGCCGGTGGGCAATC
CCTGTGGTCAAGCTCGTGGGCAGGCGCAGCCTGTCCATCAGCTTGTCCAGCAGGGTTGTCCACGGGCCGA
GCGAAGCGAGCCAGCCGGTGGCCGCTCGCGGCCATCGTCCACATATCCACGGGCTGGCAAGGGAGCGCAG
CGACCGCGCAGGGCGAAGCCCGGAGAGCAAGCCCGTAGGGCGCCGCAGCCGCCGTAGGCGGTCACGACTT
TGCGAAGCAAAGTCTAGTGAGTATACTCAAGCATTGAGTGGCCCGCCGGAGGCACCGCCTTGCGCTGCCC
CCGTCGAGCCGGTTGGACACCAAAAGGGAGGGGCAGGCATGGCGGCATACGCGATCATGCGATGCAAGAA
GCTGGCGAAAATGGGCAACGTGGCGGCCAGTCTCAAGCACGCCTACCGCGAGCGCGAGACGCCCAACGCT
GACGCCAGCAGGACGCCAGAGAACGAGCACTGGGCGGCCAGCAGCACCGATGAAGCGATGGGCCGACTGC
GCGAGTTGCTGCCAGAGAAGCGGCGCAAGGACGCTGTGTTGGCGGTCGAGTACGTCATGACGGCCAGCCC
GGAATGGTGGAAGTCGGCCAGCCAAGAACAGCAGGCGGCGTTCTTCGAGAAGGCGCACAAGTGGCTGGCG
GACAAGTACGGGGCGGATCGCATCGTGACGGCCAGCATCCACCGTGACGAAACCAGCCCGCACATGACCG
CGTTCGTGGTGCCGCTGACGCAGGACGGCAGGCTGTCGGCCAAGGAGTTCATCGGCAACAAAGCGCAGAT
GACCCGCGACCAGACCACGTTTGCGGCTGCTGTGGCCGATCTAGGGCTGCAACGGGGCATCGAGGGCAGC
AAGGCACGTCACACGCGCATTCAGGCGTTCTACGAGGCCCTGGAGCGGCCACCAGTGGGCCACGTCACCA
TCAGCCCGCAAGCGGTCGAGCCACGCGCCTATGCACCGCAGGGATTGGCCGAAAAGCTGGGAATCTCAAA
GCGCGTTGAGACGCCGGAAGCCGTGGCCGACCGGCTGACAAAAGCGGTTCGGCAGGGGTATGAGCCTGCC
CTACAGGCCGCCGCAGGAGCGCGTGAGATGCGCAAGAAGGCCGATCAAGCCCAAGAGACGGCCCGAGACC
TTCGGGAGCGCCTGAAGCCCGTTCTGGACGCCCTGGGGCCGTTGAATCGGGATATGCAGGCCAAGGCCGC
CGCGATCATCAAGGCCGTGGGCGAAAAGCTGCTGACGGAACAGCGGGAAGTCCAGCGCCAGAAACAGGCC
CAGCGCCAGCAGGAACGCGGGCGCGCACATTTCCCCGAAAAGTGCCACCTGGGATGAATGTCAGCTACTG
GGCTATCTGGACAAGGGAAAACGCAAGCGCAAAGAGAAAGCAGGTAGCTTGCAGTGGGCTTACATGGCGA
TAGCTAGACTGGGCGGTTTTATGGACAGCAAGCGAACCGGAATTGCCAGCTGGGGCGCCCTCTGGTAAGG
TTGGGAAGCCCTGCAAAGTAAACTGGATGGCTTTCTTGCCGCCAAGGATCTGATGGCGCAGGGGATCAAG
ATTTGATCAAGAGACAGGATGAGGATCGTTTCGCATGATTGAACAAGATGGATTGCACGCAGGTTCTCCG
GCCGCTTGGGTGGAGAGGCTATTCGGCTATGACTGGGCACAACAGACAATCGGCTGCTCTGATGCCGCCG
TGTTCCGGCTGTCAGCGCAGGGGCGCCCGGTTCTTTTTGTCAAGACCGACCTGTCCGGTGCCCTGAATGA
ACTACAGGACGAGGCAGCGCGGCTATCGTGGCTGGCCACGACGGGCGTTCCTTGCGCAGCTGTGCTCGAC
GTTGTCACTGAAGCGGGAAGGGACTGGCTGCTATTGGGCGAAGTGCCGGGGCAGGATCTCCTGTCATCTC
ACCTTGCTCCTGCCGAGAAAGTATCCATCATGGCTGATGCAATGCGGCGGCTGCATACGCTTGATCCGGC
TACCTGCCCATTCGACCACCAAGCGAAACATCGCATCGAGCGAGCACGTACTCGGATGGAAGCCGGTCTT
GTCGATCAGGATGATCTGGACGAAGAGCATCAGGGGCTCGCGCCAGCCGAACTGTTCGCCAGGCTCAAGG
CGCGCATGCCCGACGGCGAGGATCTCGTCGTGACCCATGGCGATGCCTGCTTGCCGAATATCATGGTGGA
AAATGGCCGCTTTTCTGGATTCATCGACTGTGGCCGGCTGGGTGTGGCGGACCGCTATCAGGACATAGCG
TTGGCTACCCGTGATATTGCTGAAGAGCTTGGCGGCGAATGGGCTGACCGCTTCCTCGTGCTTTACGGTA
TCGCCGCTCCCGATTCGCAGCGCATCGCCTTCTATCGCCTTCTTGACGAGTTCTTCTGAGCGGGACTCTG
GGGTTCGAAATGACCGACCAAGCGACGCCCAACCTGCCATCACGAGATTTCGATTCCACCGCCGCCTTCT
ATGAAAGGTTGGACTAGAGAATTCATCCTGAACTTATCTAGAATCGTCATGTACCGCGAACTCGGCCGCG
GGCTGGCCGAGGTGCTGGGCAAGCCCTACCTCCAGGCCCCCATCGGGGTCGAGAGCACGACCGCCTTCCT
GCGCCGCCTGGGCGAGATTCTGGGCCTCGATCCGGAGCCCTTCATCGAGCGCGAGAAGCACTCGACGCTG
AAGCCCGTGTGGGATCTGTGGCGGAGTGTCACGCAGGACTTCTTCGGGACGGCCAATTTCGGAATCGTGG
CGACCGAAACTTATGCAAGAGGCATCCGAAACTATCTCGAAGGCGATCTCGGGCTGCCCTGCGCCTTCGC
CGTGGCCCGCAAGAGGGGCTCGAAGACCGACAACGAAGCGGTGCGCGGACTGATCCGCCAGCACCGTCCG
CTCGTGCTCATGGGGTCGATCAACGAGAAGATTTACCTTGCGGAACTGAAAGCCGGTCACGGCCCGCAAC
CCTCTTTCATCGCTGCCTCTTTCCCGGGTGCGGCGATCCGGCGCGCTACCGGAACGCCCGTTATGGGATA
TGCAGGTGCTACGTGGTTACTACAGGAAGTTTGCAACGCCCTGTTCGACGCCCTGTTCCACATTCTGCCC
CTCGGGACGGAGATGGACAGCGCCGCCGCCACACCGACGACACTGCGCCGCGACTTCCCGTGGGATGCCG
ATGCGCAAGCGGCCCTGGACCGCATCGTAGAGGAGCATCCGGTTCTCACCCGGATCAGCGCCGCGCGTGC
CTTGCGCGACGCCGCCGAGAAGGCTGCCCTCGATGCCGGTGCCGAGAGGGTCGTGAGAGAGACTGTCGAA
GCCCTGCGTGGGCCGGGCTTCGGCGAGAGGAAGGGAGAGAACCAATGAGCGATCATGCCGTCAACACGCC
GGTCCATGCCGCCAGGGCCCACGGGCACCGAGCACCACGTGCCGAGTTCTACGTCTACTTCGCCGTCATT
CTGCTGGGCGCCTTCCCGGTGGCCTTCGTGAGCTGGATCGTCTCGACGATCCGCCACCGCAGGCTTCCCA
AGCGCGGCCCCTTCGCGTCCGCCTGGTTCGATGCCAAGGCGATCACGCCGCTGATTTTCCGCGCCTGACC
GCAGGTCAGGTTGCGACACGCCATTCGTCGTCTCCCCAAGGGGCGGCGGATTAATCGGGAGGGCATGGTG
CCTTACCGTAACCCACGCCACCAGCATGTGGCGTCAGTCTTACGATCCGGAGGATAGCA
