>Addgene plasmid #50960 | pBBRBB-Ppuf1-1200-DsRed | addgene partial sequence | sequence record 79137 | Neo-F 5'-CGTTGGCTACCCGTGATATT-3'
CGCTTCCTCGTGCTTTACGGTATCGCCGCTCCCGATTCGCAGCGCATCGCCTTCTATCGCCTTCTTGACG
AGTTCTTCTGAGCGGGACTCTGGGGTTCGAAATGACCGACCAAGCGACGCCCAACCTGCCATCACGAGAT
TTCGATTCCACCGCCGCCTTCTATGAAAGGTTGGACTAGAGAATTCATCCTGAACTTATCTAGAATCGTC
ATGTACCGCGAACTCGGCCGCGGGCTGGCCCGTCATGTACCGCGAACTCGGCCGCGGGCTGGCCGAGGTG
CTGGGCAAGCCCTACCTCCAGGCCCCCATCGGGGTCGAGAGCACGACCGCCTTCCTGCGCCGCCTGGGCG
AGATTCTGGGCCTCGATCCGGAGCCCTTCATCGAGCGCGAGAAGCACTCGACGCTGAAGCCCGTGTGGGA
TCTGTGGCGGAGTGTCACGCAGGACTTCTTCGGGACGGCCAATTTCGGAATCGTGGCGACCGAAACTTAT
GCAAGAGGCATCCGAAACTATCTCGAAGGCGATCTCGGGCTGCCCTGCGCCTTCGCCGTGGCCCGCAAGA
GGGGCTCGAAGACCGACAACGAAGCGGTGCGCGGACTGATCCGCCAGCACCGTCCGCTCGTGCTCATGGG
GTCGATCAACGAGAAGATTTACCTTGCGGAACTGAAAGCCGGTCACGGCCCGCAACCCTCTTTCATCGCT
GCCTCTTTCCCGGGTGCGGCGATCCGGCGCGCTACCGGAACGCCCGTTATGGGATATGCAGGTGCTACGT
GGTTACTACAGGAAGTTTGCAACGCCCTGTTCGACGCCCTGTTCCACATTCTGCCCCTCGGGACGGANAT
GGACAGCGCCGCCGCCACACCGACGACACTGCGCCGCGAC
