>Addgene plasmid #50960 | pBBRBB-Ppuf1-1200-DsRed | addgene partial sequence | sequence record 79217 | mCherry-F 5'-ccccgtaatgcagaagaaga-3'
CCCGCGACGGCGTGCTGAAGGGCGAGATCCACAAGGCGCTGAAGCTGAAGGGCGGCGGCCACTACCTGGT
GGAGTTCAAGTCAATCTACATGGCCAAGAAGCCCGTGAAGCTGCCCGGCTACTACTACGTGGACTCCAAG
CTGGACATCACCTCCCACAACGAGGACTACACCGTGGTGGAGCAGTACGAGCGCGCCGAGGCCCGCCACC
ACCTGTTCCAGTAGGCGGCCGCCTCGAGCATCACCATCACCATCACTGATTCTCCTTACGCATCTGTGCG
GTATTTCACACCGCATGTACTAGTTAACTTCAGGACCTGCAGTCTAGTATAGTCTGGAACAGCGCACTTA
CGGGTTGCTGCGCAACCCAAGTGCTACCGGCGCGGCAGCGTGACCCGTGTCGGCGGCTCCAACGGCTCGC
CATCGTCCAGAAAACACGGCTCATCGGGCATCGGCAGGCGCTGCTGCCCGCGCCGTTCCCATTCCTCCGT
TTCGGTCAAGGCTGGCAGGTCTGGTTCCATGCCCGGAATGCCGGGCTGGCTGGGCGGCTCCTCGCCGGGG
CCGGTCGGTAGTTGCTGCTCGCCCGGATACAGGGTCGGGATGCGGCGCAGGTCGCCATGCCCCAACAGCG
ATTCGTCCTGGTCGTCGTGATCAACCACCACGGCGGCACTGAACACCGACAGGCGCAACTGGTCGCGGGG
CTGGCCCCACGCCACGCGGTCATTGACCACGTAGGCCGACACGGTGCCGGGGCCGTTGAGCTTCACGACG
GAGATCCAGCGCTCGGCCACCAAGTCCTTGACTGCGTATTGGACCGTCCGCAAAGAACGTC
