>Addgene plasmid #50960 | pBBRBB-Ppuf1-1200-DsRed | addgene partial sequence | sequence record 79221 | DsRed1-N 5'-GTACTGGAACTGGGGGGACAG-3'
CCTGCAGCTTGGCGGTCTGGGTGCCCTCGTAGGGCTTGCCCTCGCCCTCGCCCTCGATCTCGAACTCGTG
GCCGTTCACGGAGCCCTCCATGTGCACCTTGAAGCGCATGAAGGGCTTGATGACGTTCTCAGTGCTATCC
ATAGATCTTGGTTCTCTCCCTTCCTCTCGCCGAAGCCCGGCCCACGCAGGGCTTCGACAGTCTCTCTCAC
GACCCTCTCGGCACCGGCATCGAGGGCAGCCTTCTCGGCGGCGTCGCGCAAGGCACGCGCGGCGCTGATC
CGGGTGAGAACCGGATGCTCCTCTACGATGCGGTCCAGGGCCGCTTGCGCATCGGCATCCCACGGGAAGT
CGCGGCGCAGTGTCGTCGGTGTGGCGGCGGCGCTGTCCATCTCCGTCCCGAGGGGCAGAATGTGGAACAG
GGCGTCGAACAGGGCGTTGCAAACTTCCTGTAGTAACCACGTAGCACCTGCATATCCCATAACGGGCGTT
CCGGTAGCGCGCCGGATCGCCGCACCCGGGAAAGAGGCAGCGATGAAAGAGGGTTGCGGGCCGTGACCGG
CTTTCAGTTCCGCAAGGTAAATCTTCTCGTTGATCGACCCCATGAGCACGAGCGGACGGTGCTGGCGGAT
CAGTCCGCGCACCGCTTCGTTGTCGGTCTTCGAGCCCCTCTTGCGGGCCACGGCGAAGGCGCAGGGCAGC
CCGAGATCGCCTTCGAGATAGTTTCGGATGCCTCTTGCATAAGTTTCGGTCGCCACGATTCCGAAATTGG
CCGTCCCGAAGAAGTCCTGCGTGACACTCCGCCACAGATCCCACACGGGC
